Addgene plasmid #127581: FRP2375
Purpose: Tagging plasmid for WTC 846: Encodes the PtetO7.1 promoter and NAT resistance gene
Depositing lab: Joerg Stelling. Depositing organization: ETH Zurich (Swiss Federal Institute of Technology). Publication: A precisely adjustable, variation-suppressed eukaryotic transcriptional controller to enable genetic discovery. Azizoglu A, Brent R, Rudolf F. Elife. 2021 Aug 3;10. pii: 69549. doi: 10.7554/eLife.69549. PubMed 34342575.
Backbone
  Vector backbone: pFA6
  Backbone size w/o insert (bp): 2894
  Total vector size (bp): 4955
  Vector type: Synthetic Biology ; PCR based tagging
  Selectable markers: NAT
Growth in bacteria
  Bacterial resistance: Ampicillin, 100 μg/mL
  Growth temperature: 37°C
  Growth strain: DH5alpha
  Copy number: High Copy
Gene/Insert
  Gene/Insert name: PtetO7.1_Flagtag_8Glycine linker
  Species: Synthetic
  Insert size (bp): 2061
  Tag / fusion protein: Flag tag, 8glycine linker (C terminal on insert)
Terms and licenses: Academic/Nonprofit Terms; Industry Terms: Not Available to Industry
Depositor comments: For additional information, please also refer to Azizoğlu et al. (2023) "Autorepression-Based Conditional Gene Expression System in Yeast for Variation-Suppressed Control of Protein Dosage" Curr Protoc. https://doi.org/10.1002/cpz1.647.
How to cite: FRP2375 was a gift from Joerg Stelling (Addgene plasmid # 127581 ; http://n2t.net/addgene:127581 ; RRID:Addgene_127581)
