[The description below was written by a language model from this plasmid's Addgene catalogue record and pLannotate feature annotations shown in this document.]
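Description:
FRP2375 is a pFA6-based PCR tagging plasmid for budding yeast, built as a template for the WTC846 transcriptional controller system. It is not designed to replicate in yeast. It is propagated in E. coli as a high-copy plasmid through a ColE1/pUC-type origin with ampicillin selection (AmpR under its own bla promoter). The backbone also carries an f1 origin, flanking T7 and T3 promoters, and remnants of the lac promoter/operator, lacI and lacZα region. The catalogue lists a total size of about 4.95 kb, and the sequenced record is close to this at roughly 4.93 kb.

The roughly 2 kb payload consists of two parts arranged in the same orientation. The first is a nourseothricin (NAT) resistance cassette, in which the Streptomyces noursei nat1 acetyltransferase is driven by the Ashbya gossypii TEF promoter and closed by the TEF terminator; this provides selection of yeast integrants. The second is the synthetic PtetO7.1 promoter. The annotation shows it as S. cerevisiae TDH3 (GAP) promoter segments interspersed with tet operator sites, so that TetR can repress an otherwise strong constitutive promoter and tetracycline-class inducers can relieve that repression. Automated annotation detected four operator fragments. Immediately downstream lies a FLAG epitope followed, per the catalogue, by an eight-glycine linker.

The cassette is presumably amplified with primers carrying homology to a chosen locus and integrated upstream of a gene of interest. This would replace the native promoter with PtetO7.1 and fuse FLAG and the linker to the protein's N-terminus, allowing adjustable, low-variation control of protein dosage in strains expressing the WTC846 TetR components.
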