Features (pLannotate 1.2.2; 21 found; start..end, strand, type, name):
     24..42      +  promoter       T7 promoter: promoter for bacteriophage T7 RNA polymerase
    102..445     +  promoter       TEF promoter: Ashbya gossypii TEF promoter
    452..1016    +  CDS            NrsR (fragment): nourseothricin acetyltransferase; Streptomyces noursei nat1; confers resistance to nourseothricin
   1024..1221    +  terminator     TEF terminator: Ashbya gossypii TEF terminator
   1291..1376    +  promoter       GAP promoter (fragment): S. cerevisiae TDH3; promoter for glyceraldehyde-3-phosphate dehydrogenase
   1375..1392    +  protein_bind   tet operator (fragment): bacterial operator O1 for the tetR and tetA genes tetracycline repressor TetR
   1484..1500    +  protein_bind   tet operator (fragment): bacterial operator O1 for the tetR and tetA genes tetracycline repressor TetR
   1548..1564    +  protein_bind   tet operator (fragment): bacterial operator O1 for the tetR and tetA genes tetracycline repressor TetR
   1881..1897    +  protein_bind   tet operator (fragment): bacterial operator O1 for the tetR and tetA genes tetracycline repressor TetR
   1896..2007    +  promoter       GAP promoter (fragment): S. cerevisiae TDH3; promoter for glyceraldehyde-3-phosphate dehydrogenase
   2023..2051    +  CDS            5xFLAG (fragment): five tandem FLAG® epitope tags
   2145..2163    -  promoter       T3 promoter: promoter for bacteriophage T3 RNA polymerase
   2208..2224    -  protein_bind   lac operator: The lac repressor binds to the lac operator to inhibit transcription in E. coli. This inhibition can be relieved by adding lactose or isopropyl-β-D-thiogalactopyranoside (IPTG). lac repressor encoded by lacI
   2232..2262    -  promoter       lac promoter: promoter for the E. coli lac operon
   2277..2298    -  protein_bind   CAP binding site: CAP binding activates transcription in the presence of cAMP. E. coli catabolite activator protein
   2311..2403    -  CDS            lacI (fragment): lac repressor; lacI; The lac repressor binds to the lac operator to inhibit transcription in E. coli. This inhibition can be relieved by adding lactose or isopropyl-β-D-thiogalactopyranoside (IPTG).
   2586..3174    -  rep_origin     ori: high-copy-number ColE1/pMB1/pBR322/pUC origin of replication
   3345..4205    -  CDS            AmpR: β-lactamase; bla; confers resistance to ampicillin, carbenicillin, and related antibiotics
   4206..4310    -  promoter       AmpR promoter: bla
   4363..4791    -  rep_origin     f1 ori (sequence partly withheld): f1 bacteriophage origin of replication; arrow indicates direction of (+) strand synthesis
   4796..21      -  CDS            lacZα (fragment) (across the origin): LacZα fragment of β-galactosidase; lacZ fragment
>Addgene plasmid #127581 | FRP2375 | addgene full sequence | sequence record 252229 | Addgene NGS Result
GTAAAACGACGGCCAGTGAATTGTAATACGACTCACTATAGGGCGAATTGGAGCTCGATCCTCGAGAGCT
TGCCTTGTCCCCGCCGGGTCACCCGGCCAGCGACATGGAGGCCCAGAATACCCTCCTTGACAGTCTTGAC
GTGCGCAGCTCAGGGGCATGATGTGACTGTCGCCCGTACATTTAGCCCATACATCCCCATGTATAATCAT
TTGCATCCATACATTTTGATGGCCGCACGGCGCGAAGCAAAAATTACGGCTCCTCGCTGCGGACCTGCGA
GCAGGGAAACGCTCCCCTCACAGACGCGTTGAATTGTCCCCACGCCGCGCCCCTGTAGAGAAATATAAAA
GGTTAGGATTTGCCACTGAGGTTCTTCTTTCATATACTTCCTTTTAAAATCTTGCTAGGATACAGTTCTC
ACATCACATCCGAACATAAACAACCATGGGTACCACTCTTGACGACACGGCTTACCGGTACCGCACCAGT
GTCCCGGGGGACGCCGAGGCCATCGAGGCACTGGATGGGTCCTTCACCACCGACACCGTCTTCCGCGTCA
CCGCCACCGGGGACGGCTTCACCCTGCGGGAGGTGCCGGTGGACCCGCCCCTGACCAAGGTGTTCCCCGA
CGACGAATCGGACGACGAATCGGACGACGGGGAGGACGGCGACCCGGACTCCCGGACGTTCGTCGCGTAC
GGGGACGACGGCGACCTGGCGGGCTTCGTGGTCGTCTCGTACTCCGGCTGGAACCGCCGGCTGACCGTCG
AGGACATCGAGGTCGCCCCGGAGCACCGGGGGCACGGGGTCGGGCGCGCGTTGATGGGGCTCGCGACGGA
GTTCGCCCGCGAGCGGGGCGCCGGGCACCTCTGGCTGGAGGTCACCAACGTCAACGCACCGGCGATCCAC
GCGTACCGGCGGATGGGGTTCACCCTCTGCGGCCTGGACACCGCCCTGTACGACGGCACCGCCTCGGACG
GCGAGCAGGCGCTCTACATGAGCATGCCCTGCCCCTAATCAGTACTGACAATAAAAAGATTCTTGTTTTC
AAGAACTTGTCATTTGTATAGTTTTTTTATATTGTAGTTGTTCTATTTTAATCAAATGTTAGCGTGATTT
ATATTTTTTTTCGCCTCGACATCATCTGCCCAGATGCGAAGTTAAGTGCGCAGAAAGTAATATCATGCGT
CAATCGTATGTGAATGCTGGTCGCTATACTGCTGTCGATTCGATACTAACGCCGCCATCCAGTGTTTAAA
CGAACTAGTGCGGCCGCCAGTTCGAGTTTATCATTATCAATACTGCCATTTCAAAGAATACGTAAATAAT
TAATAGTAGTGATTTTCCTAACTTTATTTAGTCAAAAAATTAGCCTCTATCATTGATAGAGTGTCTGGGT
GATCTATCATTGATAGAGCATCCACTAATTTTAATTCTGCTGTAACCCGTACATGCCCAAAATAGGGGGC
GGGTTACACAGAATCTATCATTGATAGAGTGTCTGGGTGATCTATCATTGATAGAGCATCCACTAAATAT
AATGGAGCTCTATCATTGATAGAGCATCCACTAAAAAAAAGAATCCCAGCACCAAAATATTGTTTTCTTC
ACCAACCATCAGTTCATAGGTCCATTCTCTTAGCGCAACTACAGAGAACAGGGGCACAAACAGGCAAAAA
ACGGGCACAACCTCAATGGAGTGATGCAACCTGCCTGGAGTAAATGATGACACAAGGCAATTGACCCACG
CATGTATCTATCTCATTTTCTTACACCTTCTATTACCTTCTGCTCTCTCTGATTTGGAAAAAGCTGAAAA
AAAAGGTTGAAACCAGTTCCCTGAAATTATTCCCCTATCTATCATTGATAGATATAAATATCTATCATTG
ATAGAGTAATTCTGTAAATCTATTTCTTAAACTTCTTAAATTCTACTTTTATAGTTAGTCTTTTTTTTAG
TTTTAAAACACCAAGAACTTAGTTTCGAATAAACACACATAAACAAAATGGATTATAAAGATGACGATGA
CAAGGATTATAAAGATGACGATGACAAGGATTATAAAGATGACGATGACAAGGGAGGTGGTGGTGGTGGA
GGCGGTCCGACAGAGAATCATCGATGGGTACCCAGCTTTTGTTCCCTTTAGTGAGGGTTAATTTCGAGCT
TGGCGTAATCATGGTCATAGCTGTTTCCTGTGTGAAATTGTTATCCGCTCACAATTCCACACAACATACG
AGCCGGAAGCATAAAGTGTAAAGCCTGGGGTGCCTAATGAGTGAGCTAACTCACATTAATTGCGTTGCGC
TCACTGCCCGCTTTCCAGTCGGGAAACCTGTCGTGCCAGCTGCATTAATGAATCGGCCAACGCGCGGGGA
GAGGCGGTTTGCGTATTGGGCGCTCTTCCGCTTCCTCGCTCACTGACTCGCTGCGCTCGGTCGTTCGGCT
GCGGCGAGCGGTATCAGCTCACTCAAAGGCGGTAATACGGTTATCCACAGAATCAGGGGATAACGCAGGA
AAGAACATGTGAGCAAAAGGCCAGCAAAAGGCCAGGAACCGTAAAAAGGCCGCGTTGCTGGCGTTTTTCC
ATAGGCTCCGCCCCCCTGACGAGCATCACAAAAATCGACGCTCAAGTCAGAGGTGGCGAAACCCGACAGG
ACTATAAAGATACCAGGCGTTTCCCCCTGGAAGCTCCCTCGTGCGCTCTCCTGTTCCGACCCTGCCGCTT
ACCGGATACCTGTCCGCCTTTCTCCCTTCGGGAAGCGTGGCGCTTTCTCATAGCTCACGCTGTAGGTATC
TCAGTTCGGTGTAGGTCGTTCGCTCCAAGCTGGGCTGTGTGCACGAACCCCCCGTTCAGCCCGACCGCTG
CGCCTTATCCGGTAACTATCGTCTTGAGTCCAACCCGGTAAGACACGACTTATCGCCACTGGCAGCAGCC
ACTGGTAACAGGATTAGCAGAGCGAGGTATGTAGGCGGTGCTACAGAGTTCTTGAAGTGGTGGCCTAACT
ACGGCTACACTAGAAGAACAGTATTTGGTATCTGCGCTCTGCTGAAGCCAGTTACCTTCGGAAAAAGAGT
TGGTAGCTCTTGATCCGGCAAACAAACCACCGCTGGTAGCGGTGGTTTTTTTGTTTGCAAGCAGCAGATT
ACGCGCAGAAAAAAAGGATCTCAAGAAGATCCTTTGATCTTTTCTACGGGGTCTGACGCTCAGTGGAACG
AAAACTCACGTTAAGGGATTTTGGTCATGAGATTATCAAAAAGGATCTTCACCTAGATCCTTTTAAATTA
AAAATGAAGTTTTAAATCAATCTAAAGTATATATGAGTAAACTTGGTCTGACAGTTACCAATGCTTAATC
AGTGAGGCACCTATCTCAGCGATCTGTCTATTTCGTTCATCCATAGTTGCCTGACTCCCCGTCGTGTAGA
TAACTACGATACGGGAGGGCTTACCATCTGGCCCCAGTGCTGCAATGATACCGCGAGACCCACGCTCACC
GGCTCCAGATTTATCAGCAATAAACCAGCCAGCCGGAAGGGCCGAGCGCAGAAGTGGTCCTGCAACTTTA
TCCGCCTCCATCCAGTCTATTAATTGTTGCCGGGAAGCTAGAGTAAGTAGTTCGCCAGTTAATAGTTTGC
GCAACGTTGTTGCCATTGCTACAGGCATCGTGGTGTCACGCTCGTCGTTTGGTATGGCTTCATTCAGCTC
CGGTTCCCAACGATCAAGGCGAGTTACATGATCCCCCATGTTGTGCAAAAAAGCGGTTAGCTCCTTCGGT
CCTCCGATCGTTGTCAGAAGTAAGTTGGCCGCAGTGTTATCACTCATGGTTATGGCAGCACTGCATAATT
CTCTTACTGTCATGCCATCCGTAAGATGCTTTTCTGTGACTGGTGAGTACTCAACCAAGTCATTCTGAGA
ATAGTGTATGCGGCGACCGAGTTGCTCTTGTCCGGCGTCAATACGGGATAATACCGCGCCACATAGCAGA
ACTTTAAAAGTGCTCATCATTGGAAAACGTTCTTCGGGGCGAAAACTCTCAAGGATCTTACCGCTGTTGA
GATCCAGTTCGATGTAACCCACTCGTGCACCCAACTGATCTTCAGCATCTTTTACTTTCACCAGCGTTTC
TGGGTGAGCAAAAACAGGAAGGCAAAATGCCGCAAAAAAGGGAATAAGGGCGACACGGAAATGTTGAATA
CTCATACTCTTCCTTTTTCAATATTATTGAAGCATTTATCAGGGTTATTGTCTCATGAGCGGATACATAT
TTGAATGTATTTAGAAAAATAAACAAATAGGGGTTCCGCGCACATTTCCCCGAAAAGTGCCACCTAAATT
GTAAGCGTTAATATTTTGTTAAAATTCGCGTTAAATTTTTGTTAAATCAGCTCATTTTTTAACCAATAGG
CCGAAATCGGCAAAATCCCTTATAAATCAAAAGAATAGACCGAGATAGGGT
[37 nt withheld, positions 4462-4498]
AAAGAACGTGGACTCCAACGTCAAAGG
[49 nt withheld, positions 4526-4574]
T
[91 nt withheld, positions 4576-4666]
G
[124 nt withheld, positions 4668-4791]
CCCATTCGCCATTCAGGCTGCGCAACTGTTGGGAAGGGCGATCGGTGCGGGCCTCTTCGCTATTACGCCA
GCTGGCGAAAGGGGGATGTGCTGCAAGGCGATTAAGTTGGGTAACGCCAGGGTTTTCCCAGTCACGACGT
T
